>Addgene plasmid #231032 | L1p5_barley_sgRNA_scaffold | addgene full sequence | sequence record 464292 | Addgene NGS Result
GTGGGGCCCACTGCATCCACCCCAGTACATTAAAAACGTCCGCAATGTGTTATTAAGTTGTCTAAGCGTC
AATTTGTTTACACCACAATATATCCTGCCACCAGCCAGCCAACAGCTCCCCGACCGGCAGCTCGGCACAA
AATCACCACTCGATACAGGCAGCCCATCAGTCAGATCAGGATCTCCTTTGCGACGCTCACCGGGCTGGTT
GCCCTCGCCGCTGGGCTGGCGGCCGTCTATGGCCCTGCAAACGCGCCAGAAACGCCGTCGAAGCCGTGTG
CGAGACACCGCGGCCGCCGGCGTTGTGGATACCTCGCGGAAAACTTGGCCCTCACTGACAGATGAGGGGC
GGACGTTGACACTTGAGGGGCCGACTCACCCGGCGCGGCGTTGACAGATGAGGGGCAGGCTCGATTTCGG
CCGGCGACGTGGAGCTGGCCAGCCTCGCAAATCGGCGAAAACGCCTGATTTTACGCGAGTTTCCCACAGA
TGATGTGGACAAGCCTGGGGATAAGTGCCCTGCGGTATTGACACTTGAGGGGCGCGACTACTGACAGATG
AGGGGCGCGATCCTTGACACTTGAGGGGCAGAGTGCTGACAGATGAGGGGCGCACCTATTGACATTTGAG
GGGCTGTCCACAGGCAGAAAATCCAGCATTTGCAAGGGTTTCCGCCCGTTTTTCGGCCACCGCTAACCTG
TCTTTTAACCTGCTTTTAAACCAATATTTATAAACCTTGTTTTTAACCAGGGCTGCGCCCTGTGCGCGTG
ACCGCGCACGCCGAAGGGGGGTGCCCCCCCTTCTCGAACCCTCCCGGCCCGCTAACGCGGGCCTCCCATC
CCCCCAGGGGCTGCGCCCCTCGGCCGCGAACGGCCTCACCCCAAAAATGGCAGCGCTGGCCAATTCGTGC
GCGGAACCCCTATTTGTTTATTTTTCTAAATACATTCAAATATGTATCCGCTCATGAGACAATAACCTTG
ATAAATGCTTCAATAATATTGAAAAAGGAAGAGTATGAGTATTCAACATTTCCGTGTCGCCCTTATTCCC
TTTTTTGCGGCATTTTGCCTTCCTGTTTTTGCTCACCCAGAAACGCTGGTGAAAGTAAAAGATGCTGAAG
ATCAGTTGGGTGCACGAGTGGGTTACATCGAACTGGATCTCAACAGCGGTAAGATCCTTGAGAGTTTTCG
CCCCGAAGAACGTTTTCCAATGATGAGCACTTTTAAAGTTCTGCTATGTGGCGCGGTATTATCCCGTATT
GACGCCGGGCAAGAGCAACTCGGTCGCCGCATACACTATTCTCAGAATGACTTGGTTGAGTACTCACCAG
TCACAGAAAAGCATCTTACGGATGGCATGACAGTAAGAGAATTATGCAGTGCTGCCATAACCATGAGTGA
TAACACTGCGGCCAACTTACTTCTGACAACGATCGGAGGACCGAAGGAGCTAACCGCTTTTTTGCACAAC
ATGGGGGATCATGTAACTCGCCTTGATCGTTGGGAACCGGAGCTGAATGAAGCCATACCAAACGACGAGC
GTGACACCACGATGCCTGTAGCAATGGCAACAACGTTGCGCAAACTATTAACTGGCGAACTACTTACTCT
AGCTTCCCGGCAACAATTAATAGACTGGATGGAGGCGGATAAAGTTGCAGGACCACTTCTGCGCTCGGCC
CTTCCGGCTGGCTGGTTTATTGCTGATAAATCTGGAGCCGGTGAGCGTGGTTCTCGCGGTATCATTGCAG
CACTGGGGCCAGATGGTAAGCCCTCCCGTATCGTAGTTATCTACACGACGGGGAGTCAGGCAACTATGGA
TGAACGAAATAGACAGATCGCTGAGATAGGTGCCTCACTGATTAAGCATTGGTAACTGTCAGACCAAGTT
TACTCATATATACTTTAGATTGATTTAAAACTTCATTTTTAATTTAAAAGGATCTAGGTGAAGATCCTTT
TTGATAATCTCATGACCAAAATCCCTTAACGTGAGTTTTCGTTCCACTGAGCGTCAGACCCCGTAGAAAA
GATCAAAGGATCTTCTTGAGATCCTTTTTTTCTGCGCGTAATCTGCTGCTTGCAAACAAAAAAACCACCG
CTACCAGCGGTGGTTTGTTTGCCGGATCAAGAGCTACCAACTCTTTTTCCGAAGGTAACTGGCTTCAGCA
GAGCGCAGATACCAAATACTGTTCTTCTAGTGTAGCCGTAGTTAGGCCACCACTTCAAGAACTCTGTAGC
ACCGCCTACATACCTCGCTCTGCTAATCCTGTTACCAGTGGCTGCTGCCAGTGGCGATAAGTCGTGTCTT
ACCGGGTTGGACTCAAGACGATAGTTACCGGATAAGGCGCAGCGGTCGGGCTGAACGGGGGGTTCGTGCA
CACAGCCCAGCTTGGAGCGAACGACCTACACCGAACTGAGATACCTACAGCGTGAGCTATGAGAAAGCGC
CACGCTTCCCGAAGGGAGAAAGGCGGACAGGTATCCGGTAAGCGGCAGGGTCGGAACAGGAGAGCGCACG
AGGGAGCTTCCAGGGGGAAACGCCTGGTATCTTTATAGTCCTGTCGGGTTTCGCCACCTCTGACTTGAGC
GTCGATTTTTGTGATGCTCGTCAGGGGGGCGGAGCCTATGGAAAAACGCCAGCAACGCGGCCTTTTTACG
GTTCCTGGCAGATCCTAGATGTGGCGCAACGATGCCGGCGACAAGCAGGAGCGCACCGACTTCTTCCGCA
TCAAGTGTTTTGGCTCTCAGGCCGAGGCCCACGGCAAGTATTTGGGCAAGGGGTCGCTGGTATTCGTGCA
GGGCAAGATTCGGAATACCAAGTACGAGAAGGACGGCCAGACGGTCTACGGGACCGACTTCATTGCCGAT
AAGGTGGATTATCTGGACACCAAGGCACCAGGCGGGTCAAATCAGGAATAAGGGCACATTGCCCCGGCGT
GAGTCGGGGCAATCCCGCAAGGAGGGTGAATGAATCGGACGTTTGACCGGAAGGCATACAGGCAAGAACT
GATCGACGCGGGGTTTTCCGCCGAGGATGCCGAAACCATCGCAAGCCGCACCGTCATGCGTGCGCCCCGC
GAAACCTTCCAGTCCGTCGGCTCGATGGTCCAGCAAGCTACGGCCAAGATCGAGCGCGACAGCGTGCAAC
TGGCTCCCCCTGCCCTGCCCGCGCCATCGGCCGCCGTGGAGCGTTCGCGTCGTCTTGAACAGGAGGCGGC
AGGTTTGGCGAAGTCGATGACCATCGACACGCGAGGAACTATGACGACCAAGAAGCGAAAAACCGCCGGC
GAGGACCTGGCAAAACAGGTCAGCGAGGCCAAGCAGGCCGCGTTGCTGAAACACACGAAGCAGCAGATCA
AGGAAATGCAGCTTTCCTTGTTCGATATTGCGCCGTGGCCGGACACGATGCGAGCGATGCCAAACGACAC
GGCCCGCTCTGCCCTGTTCACCACGCGCAACAAGAAAATCCCGCGCGAGGCGCTGCAAAACAAGGTCATT
TTCCACGTCAACAAGGACGTGAAGATCACCTACACCGGCGTCGAGCTGCGGGCCGACGATGACGAACTGG
TGTGGCAGCAGGTGTTGGAGTACGCGAAGCGCACCCCTATCGGCGAGCCGATCACCTTCACGTTCTACGA
GCTTTGCCAGGACCTGGGCTGGTCGATCAATGGCCGGTATTACACGAAGGCCGAGGAATGCCTGTCGCGC
CTACAGGCGACGGCGATGGGCTTCACGTCCGACCGCGTTGGGCACCTGGAATCGGTGTCGCTGCTGCACC
GCTTCCGCGTCCTGGACCGTGGCAAGAAAACGTCCCGTTGCCAGGTCCTGATCGACGAGGAAATCGTCGT
GCTGTTTGCTGGCGACCACTACACGAAATTCATATGGGAGAAGTACCGCAAGCTGTCGCCGACGGCCCGA
CGGATGTTCGACTATTTCAGCTCGCACCGGGAGCCGTACCCGCTCAAGCTGGAAACCTTCCGCCTCATGT
GCGGATCGGATTCCACCCGCGTGAAGAAGTGGCGCGAGCAGGTCGGCGAAGCCTGCGAAGAGTTGCGAGG
CAGCGGCCTGGTGGAACACGCCTGGGTCAATGATGACCTGGTGCATTGCAAACGCTAGGGCCTTGTGGGG
TCAGTTCCGGCTGGGGGTTCAGCAGCCAGCGCCTGATCTGGGGAACCCTGTGGTTGGCATGCACATACAA
ATGGACGAACGGATAAACCTTTTCACGCCCTTTTAAATATCCGATTATTCTAATAAACGCTCTTTTCTCT
TAGGTTTACCCGCCAATATATCCTGTCAAACACTGATAGTTTAAACCACTTCGTGCAGAAGACAACACAA
GCGTAATGCCAACTTTGTACAAGAAAGCTGGGTCTAGAAAAAAAGCACCGACTCGGTGCCACTTTTTCAA
GTTGATAACGGACTAGCCTTATTTCAACTTGCTATGCTGTTTCCAGCATAGCTCTGAAACGGAGACGTAT
AAACGCAGAAAGGCCCACCCGAAGGTGAGCCAGTGTGACTCTAGTAGAGAGCGTTCACCGACAAACAACA
GATAAAACGAAAGGCCCAGTCTTTCGACTGAGCCTTTCGTTTTATTTGATGCCTGGCTCTAGTAGCGATC
TACACTAGCACTATCAGCGTTATTAAGCACCGGTGGAGTGACGACCTTCAGCACGTTCGTACTGTTCAAC
GATGGTGTAGTCCTCGTTGTGGGAGGTGATGTCCAGTTTGATGTCGGTTTTGTAAGCACCCGGCAGCTGA
ACCGGTTTTTTAGCCATGTAGGTGGTTTTAACTTCAGCGTCGTAGTGACCACCGTCTTTCAGTTTCAGAC
GCATTTTGATTTCACCTTTCAGAGCACCGTCCTCCGGGTACATACGTTCGGTGGAAGCTTCCCAACCCAT
GGTTTTTTTCTGCATAACCGGACCGTCGGACGGGAAGTTGGTACCACGCAGTTTAACTTTGTAGATGAAC
TCACCGTCTTGCAGGGAGGAGTCCTGGGTAACGGTAACAACACCACCGTCCTCGAAGTTCATAACACGTT
CCCATTTGAAACCTTCCGGGAAGGACAGTTTCAGGTAGTCCGGGATGTCAGCCGGGTGTTTAACGTAAGC
TTTGGAACCGTACTGGAACTGCGGGGACAGGATGTCCCAAGCGAACGGCAGCGGACCACCTTTGGTAACT
TTCAGTTTAGCGGTCTGGGTACCTTCGTACGGACGACCTTCACCTTCACCTTCGATTTCGAACTCGTGAC
CGTTAACGGAACCTTCCATACGAACTTTGAAACGCATGAACTCTTTGATAACGTCCTCGGAGGAAGCCAT
CTAGTATTTCTCCTCTTTCTCTAGTATGTGTGAAATTGTTATCCGCTCACAATTCCACACAACATACGAG
CCGGAAGCATAAAGTGTAAAGCCTGGGGTGCCTAATGAGTGAGCTAACTCACATTAATTGCGTTGCGCTC
ACTGCCCGCTTTCCAGTCGGGAAACCTGTCGTGCCAGCTGCATTAATGAATCGGCCAACGCGCGGGGAGA
GGCGGTTTGCGTATTGCGTCTCGCAAGTCTGATGCAGCAAGCGAGTTTATAAACCGGTCAGAACTCTGCT
GGACAGGCGAGGTGGGACTAAACTAAGAGGAACTGCTGCGTTGCTCTCCCCAATCGTGAACACGTCGACC
ACCCGACAAAAGCCCGATCATGCGGGCCTAAAAGCCCAGCGCTAGACCGTTGCTGAACTCACGTGGGCTG
CATCTCACTATGCGACCCAGATCAGTGAGAGCTAGAGGGCAGTTATCTTCAGCTCTCTCGTAGTTCCTCT
GATCAATATTCCTAGTTCGATTCCCTCCTAGCAGTGAGTAACAATGTGCTCCTTGATAAATATAAATGTG
TTGAGCACCAGAACTGTCAGAATAACGGGCTTGGTCTACTCCGCATGCGAATTCTCTGTTGTCTTCACAG
A
Features (pLannotate 1.2.2; 17 found; start..end, strand, type, name):
     76..100     -  misc_feature   LB T-DNA repeat: left border repeat from nopaline C58 T-DNA
    192..823     +  rep_origin     oriV: incP origin of replication
    910..1014    +  promoter       AmpR promoter: bla
   1015..1875    +  CDS            AmpR: β-lactamase; bla; confers resistance to ampicillin, carbenicillin, and related antibiotics
   2046..2634    +  rep_origin     ori: high-copy-number ColE1/pMB1/pBR322/pUC origin of replication
   2970..4115    +  CDS            trfA: TRFA_ECOLX - Experimental evidence at protein level: Swiss-Prot protein existence level 1. Also involved in plasmid copy number control, promoting intermolecular coupling of protein bound iterons at oriV, which inhibits replication initiation. From Escherichia coli.
   4142..4162    +  CDS            TetR (fragment): tetracycline resistance regulatory protein; tetR
   4274..4298    -  misc_feature   RB T-DNA repeat: right border repeat from nopaline C58 T-DNA
   4352..4373    +  protein_bind   attB2 (fragment): mutant version of attB; recombination site for the Gateway® BP reaction BP Clonase™
   4385..4452    -  misc_RNA       tracrRNA (fragment): trans-activating CRISPR RNA for the Streptococcus pyogenes CRISPR/Cas9 system
   4484..4511    -  terminator     T7Te terminator: phage T7 early transcription terminator
   4527..4598    -  terminator     rrnB T1 terminator: transcription terminator T1 from the E. coli rrnB gene
   4646..5320    -  CDS            mRFP1: mRFP1 is a basic (constitutively fluorescent) red fluorescent protein published in 2002, derived from Discosoma sp.. It is reported to be a somewhat slowly-maturing monomer with low acid sensitivity.
   5356..5372    -  protein_bind   lac operator: The lac repressor binds to the lac operator to inhibit transcription in E. coli. This inhibition can be relieved by adding lactose or isopropyl-β-D-thiogalactopyranoside (IPTG). lac repressor encoded by lacI
   5380..5410    -  promoter       lac promoter: promoter for the E. coli lac operon
   5425..5446    -  protein_bind   CAP binding site: CAP binding activates transcription in the presence of cAMP. E. coli catabolite activator protein
   5459..5546    -  CDS            lacI (fragment): lac repressor; lacI; The lac repressor binds to the lac operator to inhibit transcription in E. coli. This inhibition can be relieved by adding lactose or isopropyl-β-D-thiogalactopyranoside (IPTG).
