[The description below was written by a language model from this plasmid's Addgene catalogue record and pLannotate feature annotations shown in this document.]
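Description:
L1p5_barley_sgRNA_scaffold is a Golden Gate (MoClo-style) level 1, position 5 acceptor plasmid built on the pICH47772 backbone. It is designed for inserting a guide sequence into a Cas9 sgRNA expression unit driven by the wheat TaU6 promoter, for CRISPR editing in barley. The sequenced plasmid is 5,951 nt. It is maintained in E. coli at high copy through a ColE1/pUC-type origin and selected with ampicillin via the bla gene. The backbone also carries the broad-host-range incP oriV with the trfA replication initiator. Nopaline-type left and right T-DNA border repeats flank the cloning region, as expected of a binary-vector-derived level 1 module. Short annotated fragments of TetR, attB2 and lacI appear to be backbone or cassette remnants rather than functional parts.

The roughly 1.6 kb synthetic insert lies between the borders. The annotation shows a Streptococcus pyogenes tracrRNA-derived scaffold fragment next to a bacterial mRFP1 cassette in the same orientation. That cassette consists of a CAP binding site, lac promoter and operator, the mRFP1 coding sequence, and the rrnB T1 and T7Te terminators. The TaU6 promoter named in the catalogue entry was not picked up by the automated annotation. It presumably occupies the unannotated stretch upstream of the mRFP1 cassette.

The record lists RFP as a selectable marker, and the layout suggests a visual dropout screen. In such a screen, Golden Gate insertion of a spacer replaces the mRFP1 cassette, joining TaU6 to the guide and scaffold, so correct clones appear colourless rather than red. The record does not state which type IIS enzymes are used. The finished sgRNA unit would then be assembled, with modules from other positions, into a higher-level multigene construct for plant transformation.
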