Addgene plasmid #231032: L1p5_barley_sgRNA_scaffold
Purpose: Cloning vector to clone sgRNA in scaffold under TaU6 promoter for Cas9 mediated CRISPR for goldengate level1 position 5
Depositing lab: Wilma van Esse. Depositing organization: Wageningen University, Department Plant Sciences. Publication: VULGARE ROW-TYPE SIX 5 binds to the promoter of tillering and floral homeotic genes to regulate their expression. Winkelmolen T, Colleoni P, Moscou MJ, Hoseinzadeh P, Oldach K, Schmidt RC, Immink RGH, van Esse GW. Plant Physiol. 2025 Aug 4;198(4):kiaf309. doi: 10.1093/plphys/kiaf309. PubMed 40671593.
Backbone
  Vector backbone: pICH47772
  Backbone size w/o insert (bp): 4376
  Vector type: Bacterial Expression, CRISPR
  Selectable markers: RFP
Growth in bacteria
  Bacterial resistance: Ampicillin, 100 μg/mL
  Growth temperature: 37°C
  Growth strain: DH5alpha
  Copy number: High Copy
Gene/Insert
  Gene/Insert name: Scaffold for Cas9 mediated CRISPR
  Species: Synthetic
  Insert size (bp): 1583
  Promoter: TaU6
  Cloning method: Golden Gate
  Sequencing primers: 5′ GTGGTGTAAACAAATTGACGC; 3′ CCCGCCAATATATCCTGTCA
Terms and licenses: Academic/Nonprofit Terms; Industry Terms: Not Available to Industry
Depositor comments: Additional insert mRFP. Please visit https://doi.org/10.1101/2024.08.22.609225 for bioRxiv preprint.
How to cite: L1p5_barley_sgRNA_scaffold was a gift from Wilma van Esse (Addgene plasmid # 231032 ; http://n2t.net/addgene:231032 ; RRID:Addgene_231032)
