>Addgene plasmid #231032 | L1p5_barley_sgRNA_scaffold | depositor partial sequence | sequence record 453806 | TaU6:mRFP_scaffold
GGAGTAGACCAAGCCCGTTATTCTGACAGTTCTGGTGCTCAACACATTTATATTTATCAAGGAGCACATT
GTTACTCACTGCTAGGAGGGAATCGAACTAGGAATATTGATCAGAGGAACTACGAGAGAGCTGAAGATAA
CTGCCCTCTAGCTCTCACTGATCTGGGTCGCATAGTGAGATGCAGCCCACGTGAGTTCAGCAACGGTCTA
GCGCTGGGCTTTTAGGCCCGCATGATCGGGCTTTTGTCGGGTGGTCGACGTGTTCACGATTGGGGAGAGC
AACGCAGCAGTTCCTCTTAGTTTAGTCCCACCTCGCCTGTCCAGCAGAGTTCTGACCGGTTTATAAACTC
GCTTGCTGCATCAGACTTGCGAGACGCAATACGCAAACCGCCTCTCCCCGCGCGTTGGCCGATTCATTAA
TGCAGCTGGCACGACAGGTTTCCCGACTGGAAAGCGGGCAGTGAGCGCAACGCAATTAATGTGAGTTAGC
TCACTCATTAGGCACCCCAGGCTTTACACTTTATGCTTCCGGCTCGTATGTTGTGTGGAATTGTGAGCGG
ATAACAATTTCACACATACTAGAGAAAGAGGAGAAATACTAGATGGCTTCCTCCGAGGACGTTATCAAAG
AGTTCATGCGTTTCAAAGTTCGTATGGAAGGTTCCGTTAACGGTCACGAGTTCGAAATCGAAGGTGAAGG
TGAAGGTCGTCCGTACGAAGGTACCCAGACCGCTAAACTGAAAGTTACCAAAGGTGGTCCGCTGCCGTTC
GCTTGGGACATCCTGTCCCCGCAGTTCCAGTACGGTTCCAAAGCTTACGTTAAACACCCGGCTGACATCC
CGGACTACCTGAAACTGTCCTTCCCGGAAGGTTTCAAATGGGAACGTGTTATGAACTTCGAGGACGGTGG
TGTTGTTACCGTTACCCAGGACTCCTCCCTGCAAGACGGTGAGTTCATCTACAAAGTTAAACTGCGTGGT
ACCAACTTCCCGTCCGACGGTCCGGTTATGCAGAAAAAAACCATGGGTTGGGAAGCTTCCACCGAACGTA
TGTACCCGGAGGACGGTGCTCTGAAAGGTGAAATCAAAATGCGTCTGAAACTGAAAGACGGTGGTCACTA
CGACGCTGAAGTTAAAACCACCTACATGGCTAAAAAACCGGTTCAGCTGCCGGGTGCTTACAAAACCGAC
ATCAAACTGGACATCACCTCCCACAACGAGGACTACACCATCGTTGAACAGTACGAACGTGCTGAAGGTC
GTCACTCCACCGGTGCTTAATAACGCTGATAGTGCTAGTGTAGATCGCTACTAGAGCCAGGCATCAAATA
AAACGAAAGGCTCAGTCGAAAGACTGGGCCTTTCGTTTTATCTGTTGTTTGTCGGTGAACGCTCTCTACT
AGAGTCACACTGGCTCACCTTCGGGTGGGCCTTTCTGCGTTTATACGTCTCCGTTTCAGAGCTATGCTGG
AAACAGCATAGCAAGTTGAAATAAGGCTAGTCCGTTATCAACTTGAAAAAGTGGCACCGAGTCGGTGCTT
TTTTTCTAGACCCAGCTTTCTTGTACAAAGTTGGCATTACGCT
